>Addgene plasmid #105709 | MT1X | addgene full sequence | sequence record 203329 | Addgene NGS Result
TGCGCGGAACCCCTATTTGTTTATTTTTCTAAATACATTCAAATATGTATCCGCTCATGAGACAATAACC
CTGATAAATGCTTCAATAATATTGAAAAAGGAAGAGTATGAGTATTCAACATTTCCGTGTCGCCCTTATT
CCCTTTTTTGCGGCATTTTGCCTTCCTGTTTTTGCTCACCCAGAAACGCTGGTGAAAGTAAAAGATGCTG
AAGATCAGTTGGGTGCACGAGTGGGTTACATCGAACTGGATCTCAACAGCGGTAAGATCCTTGAGAGTTT
TCGCCCCGAAGAACGTTTCCCAATGATGAGCACTTTTAAAGTTCTGCTATGTGGCGCGGTATTATCCCGT
GTTGACGCCGGGCAAGAGCAACTCGGTCGCCGCATACACTATTCTCAGAATGACTTGGTTGAGTACTCAC
CAGTCACAGAAAAGCATCTTACGGATGGCATGACAGTAAGAGAATTATGCAGTGCTGCCATAACCATGAG
TGATAACACTGCGGCCAACTTACTTCTGACAACGATCGGAGGACCGAAGGAGCTAACCGCTTTTTTGCAC
AACATGGGGGATCATGTAACTCGCCTTGATCGTTGGGAACCGGAGCTGAATGAAGCCATACCAAACGACG
AGCGTGACACCACGATGCCTGTAGCAATGGCAACAACGTTGCGCAAACTATTAACTGGCGAACTACTTAC
TCTAGCTTCCCGGCAACAATTAATAGACTGGATGGAGGCGGATAAAGTTGCAGGACCACTTCTGCGCTCG
GCCCTTCCGGCTGGCTGGTTTATTGCTGATAAATCTGGAGCCGGTGAGCGTGGGTCTCGCGGTATCATTG
CAGCACTGGGGCCAGATGGTAAGCCCTCCCGTATCGTAGTTATCTACACGACGGGGAGTCAGGCAACTAT
GGATGAACGAAATAGACAGATCGCTGAGATAGGTGCCTCACTGATTAAGCATTGGTAACTGTCAGACCAA
GTTTACTCATATATACTTTAGATTGATT
[38 nt withheld, positions 1009-1046]
A
[37 nt withheld, positions 1048-1084]
ATTTTGTTAAAATTCGCGTTAAATTTTTGTTAAATCAGCTCATTTTTTAACCAATAGGCCGAAATCGGCA
AAATCCCTTATAAATCAAAAGAATAGCCCGAGATAGGGT
[37 nt withheld, positions 1194-1230]
AAAGAACGTGGACTCCAACGTCAAAGG
[141 nt withheld, positions 1258-1398]
G
[125 nt withheld, positions 1400-1524]
AAAGGATCTAGGTGAAGATCCTTTTTGATAATCTCATGACCAAAATCCCTTAACGTGAGTTTTCGTTCCA
CTGAGCGTCAGACCCCGTAGAAAAGATCAAAGGATCTTCTTGAGATCCTTTTTTTCTGCGCGTAATCTGC
TGCTTGCAAACAAAAAAACCACCGCTACCAGCGGTGGTTTGTTTGCCGGATCAAGAGCTACCAACTCTTT
TTCCGAAGGTAACTGGCTTCAGCAGAGCGCAGATACCAAATACTGTCCTTCTAGTGTAGCCGTAGTTAGG
CCACCACTTCAAGAACTCTGTAGCACCGCCTACATACCTCGCTCTGCTAATCCTGTTACCAGTGGCTGCT
GCCAGTGGCGATAAGTCGTGTCTTACCGGGTTGGACTCAAGACGATAGTTACCGGATAAGGCGCAGCGGT
CGGGCTGAACGGGGGGTTCGTGCACACAGCCCAGCTTGGAGCGAACGACCTACACCGAACTGAGATACCT
ACAGCGTGAGCTATGAGAAAGCGCCACGCTTCCCGAAGGGAGAAAGGCGGACAGGTATCCGGTAAGCGGC
AGGGTCGGAACAGGAGAGCGCACGAGGGAGCTTCCAGGGGGAAACGCCTGGTATCTTTATAGTCCTGTCG
GGTTTCGCCACCTCTGACTTGAGCGTCGATTTTTGTGATGCTCGTCAGGGGGGCGGAGCCTATGGAAAAA
CGCCAGCAACGCGGCCTTTTTACGGTTCCTGGCCTTTTGCTGGCCTTTTGCTCACATGTTCTTTCCTGCG
TTATCCCCTGATTCTGTGGATAACCGTATTACCGCCTTTGAGTGAGCTGATACCGCTCGCCGCAGCCGAA
CGACCGAGCGCAGCGAGTCAGTGAGCGAGGAAGCTATGGTGCACTCTCAGTACAATCTGCTCTGATGCCG
CATAGTTAAGCCAGTATACACTCCGCTATCGCTACGTGACTGGGTCATGGCTGCGCCCCGACACCCGCCA
ACACCCGCTGACGCGCCCTGACGGGCTTGTCTGCTCCCGGCATCCGCTTACAGACAAGCTGTGACCGTCT
CCGGGAGCTGCATGTGTCAGAGGTTTTCACCGTCATCACCGAAACGCGCGAGGCAGCTGCGGTAAAGCTC
ATCAGCGTGGTCGTGCAGCGATTCACAGATGTCTGCCTGTTCATCCGCGTCCAGCTCGTTGAGTTTCTCC
AGAAGCGTTAATGTCTGGCTTCTGATAAAGCGGGCCATGTTAAGGGCGGTTTTTTCCTGTTTGGTCACTG
ATGCCTCCGTGTAAGGGGGATTTCTGTTCATGGGGGTAATGATACCGATGAAACGAGAGAGGATGCTCAC
GATACGGGTTACTGATGATGAACATGCCCGGTTACTGGAACGTTGTGAGGGTAAACAACTGGCGGTATGG
ATGCGGCGGGACCAGAGAAAAATCACTCAGGGTCAATGCCAGCCGAACGCCAGCAAGACGTAGCCCAGCG
CGTCGGCCGCCATGCCGGCGATAATGGCCTGCTTCTCGCCGAAACGTTTGGTGGCGGGACCAGTGACGAA
GGCTTGAGCGAGGGCGTGCAAGATTCCGAATACCGCAAGCGACAGGCCGATCATCGTCGCGCTCCAGCGA
AAGCGGTCCTCGCCGAAAATGACCCAGAGCGCTGCCGGCACCTGTCCTACGAGTTGCATGATAAAGAAGA
CAGTCATAAGTGCGGCGACGATAGTCATGCCCCGCGCCCACCGGAAGGAGCTGACTGGGTTGAAGGCTCT
CAAGGGCATCGGTCGAGATCCCGGTGCCTAATGAGTGAGCTAACTTACATTAATTGCGTTGCGCTCACTG
CCCGCTTTCCAGTCGGGAAACCTGTCGTGCCAGCTGCATTAATGAATCGGCCAACGCGCGGGGAGAGGCG
GTTTGCGTATTGGGCGCCAGGGTGGTTTTTCTTTTCACCAGTGAGACGGGCAACAGCTGATTGCCCTTCA
CCGCCTGGCCCTGAGAGAGTTGCAGCAAGCGGTCCACGCTGGTTTGCCCCAGCAGGCGAAAATCCTGTTT
GATGGTGGTTAACGGCGGGATATAACATGAGCTGTCTTCGGTATCGTCGTATCCCACTACCGAGATGTCC
GCACCAACGCGCAGCCCGGACTCGGTAATGGCGCGCATTGCGCCCAGCGCCATCTGATCGTTGGCAACCA
GCATCGCAGTGGGAACGATGCCCTCATTCAGCATTTGCATGGTTTGTTGAAAACCGGACATGGCACTCCA
GTCGCCTTCCCGTTCCGCTATCGGCTGAATTTGATTGCGAGTGAGATATTTATGCCAGCCAGCCAGACGC
AGACGCGCCGAGACAGAACTTAATGGGCCCGCTAACAGCGCGATTTGCTGGTGACCCAATGCGACCAGAT
GCTCCACGCCCAGTCGCGTACCGTCTTCATGGGAGAAAATAATACTGTTGATGGGTGTCTGGTCAGAGAC
ATCAAGAAATAACGCCGGAACATTAGTGCAGGCAGCTTCCACAGCAATGGCATCCTGGTCATCCAGCGGA
TAGTTAATGATCAGCCCACTGACGCGTTGCGCGAGAAGATTGTGCACCGCCGCTTTACAGGCTTCGACGC
CGCTTCGTTCTACCATCGACACCACCACGCTGGCACCCAGTTGATCGGCGCGAGATTTAATCGCCGCGAC
AATTTGCGACGGCGCGTGCAGGGCCAGACTGGAGGTGGCAACGCCAATCAGCAACGACTGTTTGCCCGCC
AGTTGTTGTGCCACGCGGTTGGGAATGTAATTCAGCTCCGCCATCGCCGCTTCCACTTTTTCCCGCGTTT
TCGCAGAAACGTGGCTGGCCTGGTTCACCACGCGGGAAACGGTCTGATAAGAGACACCGGCATACTCTGC
GACATCGTATAACGTTACTGGTTTCACATTCACCACCCTGAATTGACTCTCTTCCGGGCGCTATCATGCC
ATACCGCGAAAGGTTTTGCGCCATTCGATGGTGTCCGGGATCTCGACGCTCTCCCTTATGCGACTCCTGC
ATTAGGAAGCAGCCCAGTAGTAGGTTGAGGCCGTTGAGCACCGCCGCCGCAAGGAATGGTGCATGCCGGC
ATGCCGCCCTTTCGTCTTCAAGAATTAATTCCCAATTCCCCAGGCATCAAATAAAACGAAAGGCTCAGTC
GAAAGACTGGGCCTTTCGTTTTATCTGTTGTTTGTCGGTGAACGCTCTCCTGAGTAGGACAAATCCGCCG
GGAGCGGATTTGAACGTTGCGAAGCAACGGCCCGGAGGGTGGCGGGCAGGACGCCCGCCATAAACTGCCA
GGAATTAATTCCCCAGGCATCAAATAAAACGAAAGGCTCAGTCGAAAGACTGGGCCTTTCGTTTTATCTG
TTGTTTGTCGGTGAACGCTCTCCTGAGTAGGACAAATCCGCCGGGAGCGGATTTGAACGTTGCGAAGCAA
CGGCCCGGAGGGTGGCGGGCAGGACGCCCGCCATAAACTGCCAGGAATTGGGGATCGGAATTAATTCCCG
GTTTAAACCGGGGATCTCGATCCCGCGAAATTAATACGACTCACTATAGGGGAATTGTGAGCGGATAACA
ATTCCCCTCTAGAAATAATTTTGTTTAACTTTAAGAAGGAGATATACTTATGAAAATCGAAGAAGGTAAA
CTGGTAATCGGTTCCCTGGAGGGTTGCTTTGCCAAGGGTACCAATGTTTTAATGGCGGATGGGTCTATTG
AATGTATTGAAAACATTGAGGTTGGTAATAAGGTCATGGGTAAAGATGGCAGACCTCGTGAGGTAATTAA
ATTGCCCAGAGGAAGAGAAACTATGTACAGCGTCGTGCAGAAAAGTCAGCACAGAGCCCACAAAAGTGAC
TCAAGTCGTGAAGTGCCAGAATTACTCAAGTTTACGTGTAATGCGACCCATGAGTTGGTTGTTAGAACAC
CTCGTAGTGTCCGCCGTTTGTCTCGTACCATTAAGGGTGTCGAATATTTTGAAGTTATTACTTTTGAGAT
GGGCCAAAAGAAAGCCCCCGACGGTAGAATTGTTGAGCTTGTCAAGGAAGTTTCAAAGAGCTACCCAATA
TCTGAGGGGCCTGAGAGAGCCAACGAATTAGTAGAATCCTATAGAAAGGCTTCAAATAAAGCTTATTTTG
AGTGGACTATTGAGGCCAGAGATCTTTCTCTGTTGGGTTCCCATGTTCGTAAAGCTACCTACCAGACTTA
CGCTCCAATTCTTTATGAGAATGACCACTTTTTCGACTACATGCAAAAAAGTAAGTTTCATCTCACCATT
GAAGGTCCAAAAGTACTTGCTTATTTACTTGGTTTATGGATTGGTGATGGATTGTCTGACAGGGCAACTT
TTTCGGTTGATTCCAGAGATACTTCTTTGATGGAACGTGTTACTGAATATGCTGAAAAGTTGAATTTGTG
CGCCGAGTATAAGGACAGAAAAGAACCACAAGTTGCCAAAACTGTTAATTTGTACTCTAAAGTTGTCAGA
GGTGCTAGCACAAATCCTGGTGTATCCGCTTGGCAGGTCAACACAGCTTATACTGCGGGACAATTGGTCA
CATATAACGGCAAGACGTATAAATGTTTGCAGCCCCACACCTCCTTGGCAGGATGGGAACCATCCAACGT
TCCTGCCTTGTGGCAGCTTCAAGGTGGCCACGGTGGTATTCGCAATAATCTTAATACTGAGAATCCATTA
TGGGACGCTATTGTTGGCTTAGGATTCTTGAAGGACGGTGTCAAAAATATTCCTTCTTTCTTGTCTACGG
ACAATATCGGTACTCGTGAAACATTTCTTGCTGGTCTAATTGATTCTGATGGCTATGTTACTGATGAGCA
TGGTATTAAAGCAACAATAAAGACAATTCATACTTCTGTCAGAGATGGTTTGGTTTCCCTTGCTCGTTCT
TTAGGCTTAGTAGTCTCGGTTAACGCAGAACCTGCTAAGGTTGACATGAATGTCACCAAACATAAAATTA
GTTATGCTATTTATATGTCTGGTGGAGATGTTTTGCTTAACGTTCTTTCGAAGTGTGCCGGCTCTAAAAA
ATTCAGGCCTGCTCCCGCCGCTGCTTTTGCACGTGAGTGCCGCGGATTTTATTTCGAGTTACAAGAATTG
AAGGAAGACGATTATTATGGGATTACTTTATCTGATGATTCTGATCATCAGTTTTTGCTTGGATCTCAGG
TTGTTGTACAGAACATGGACCCGAATTGTAGCTGTTCGCCGGTGGGCTCCTGTGCCTGTGCTGGCTCCTG
TAAATGTAAAGAATGTAAATGTACCTCGTGCAAAAAGAGCTGCTGTTCTTGCTGTCCGGTGGGTTGCGCA
AAATGTGCACAGGGTTGCATTTGTAAAGGTACCAGTGATAAGTGCAGCTGCTGTGCGTAACTGCAGGTAA
TTAAATAACTAGTTGATCCGGCTGCTAACAAAGCCCGAAAGGAAGCTGAGTTGGCTGCTGCCACCGCTGA
GCAATAACTAGCATAACCCCTTGGGGCCTCTAAACGGGTCTTGAGGGGTTTTTTGCTGAAAGGAGGAACT
ATATCCGGATAACTACGTCAGGTGGCACTTTTCGGGGAAATG
Features (pLannotate 1.2.2; 23 found; start..end, strand, type, name):
      3..107     +  promoter       AmpR promoter: bla
    108..968     +  CDS            AmpR: β-lactamase; bla; confers resistance to ampicillin, carbenicillin, and related antibiotics
   1010..1523    -  rep_origin     M13 ori (sequence partly withheld): M13 bacteriophage origin of replication; arrow indicates direction of (+) strand synthesis
   1634..2222    +  rep_origin     ori: high-copy-number ColE1/pMB1/pBR322/pUC origin of replication
   2399..2489    -  misc_feature   bom (fragment): basis of mobility region from pBR322
   2591..2782    -  CDS            rop: Rop protein, which maintains plasmids at low copy number; rop
   2823..2933    +  CDS            mbeC (fragment): MBEC_ECOLX - Experimental evidence at protein level: Swiss-Prot protein existence level 1. Required for efficient mobilization of ColE1 plasmid and is thus essential to promote the specific transfer of the plasmid during conjugation. Probably functions by inducing DNA bending, helping the MbeA relaxase to melt the DNA around the nic site and cleave the phosphodiester bond. Binds specifically double-stranded DNA (dsDNA) containing the ColE1 oriT but does not recognize the inverted repeat (IR). From Escherichia coli.
   2968..3290    -  CDS            TcR (fragment): tetracycline efflux protein; tet; confers resistance to tetracycline
   3305..3326    -  protein_bind   CAP binding site: CAP binding activates transcription in the presence of cAMP. E. coli catabolite activator protein
   3339..4421    -  CDS            lacI: lac repressor; lacI; The lac repressor binds to the lac operator to inhibit transcription in E. coli. This inhibition can be relieved by adding lactose or isopropyl-β-D-thiogalactopyranoside (IPTG).
   4422..4499    -  promoter       lacI promoter: lacI
   4507..4600    -  CDS            TcR (fragment): tetracycline efflux protein; tet; confers resistance to tetracycline
   4652..4738    +  terminator     rrnB T1 terminator: Escherichia coli rrnB; transcription terminator T1 from the E. coli rrnB gene
   4835..4921    +  terminator     rrnB T1 terminator: Escherichia coli rrnB; transcription terminator T1 from the E. coli rrnB gene
   5056..5074    +  promoter       T7 promoter: promoter for bacteriophage T7 RNA polymerase
   5075..5099    +  protein_bind   lac operator: The lac repressor binds to the lac operator to inhibit transcription in E. coli. This inhibition can be relieved by adding lactose or isopropyl-β-D-thiogalactopyranoside (IPTG). lac repressor encoded by lacI
   5114..5136    +  RBS            RBS: efficient ribosome binding site from bacteriophage T7 gene 10 (Olins and Rangwala, 1989)
   5189..6007    +  CDS            Sce VMA intein 5' region: 5' region of the intein from the yeast Vma1 subunit of the vacuolar ATPase (Chong et al., 1998); Saccharomyces cerevisiae VMA1
   6014..6166    +  CDS            CBD: chitin binding domain from chitinase A1 (Watanabe et al., 1994); Bacillus circulans chiA
   6170..6718    +  CDS            Sce VMA intein 3' region: modified 3' region of the intein from the yeast Vma1 subunit of the vacuolar ATPase (Chong et al., 1998); Saccharomyces cerevisiae VMA1; C-terminal cleavage of this intein can be induced by thiols.
   6719..6901    +  CDS            MT1X: MT1X_HUMAN - Experimental evidence at protein level: Swiss-Prot protein existence level 1. Metallothioneins have a high content of cysteine residues that bind various heavy metals; these proteins are transcriptionally regulated by both heavy metals and glucocorticoids. May be involved in FAM168A anti-apoptotic signaling (PubMed:23251525). From Homo sapiens (Human).
   6935..6984    +  CDS            SET1 (fragment): solubility-enhancement tag derived from T7 phage gene 10B
   6992..7039    +  terminator     T7 terminator: transcription terminator for bacteriophage T7 RNA polymerase
