[The description below was written by a language model from this plasmid's Addgene catalogue record and pLannotate feature annotations shown in this document.]
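Description:
MT1X is a bacterial expression plasmid built on the pTYB21 backbone (NEB) for producing recombinant human metallothionein 1X in E. coli. The sequenced record is about 7.1 kb. It is maintained through a ColE1/pMB1-type origin and selected with ampicillin via the β-lactamase gene. An M13 phage origin is also present, along with pBR322-derived remnants: rop, a bom fragment, and fragments of mbeC and the tetracycline resistance gene. The catalogue lists the plasmid as high copy, although the annotated rop gene is normally associated with reduced copy number.

The expression cassette is driven by a T7 promoter followed by a lac operator and the phage T7 gene 10 ribosome binding site. The plasmid also carries its own lacI gene, so transcription is repressed until IPTG induction in a host that supplies T7 RNA polymerase. Two rrnB T1 terminators lie upstream of the promoter and a T7 terminator closes the unit. The open reading frame encodes the Saccharomyces cerevisiae VMA1 intein with a Bacillus circulans chitin binding domain inserted between its 5′ and 3′ regions. This is followed directly by the 183 bp MT1X coding sequence, which was cloned between SapI (destroyed during cloning) and PstI. A short annotated gene 10B-derived fragment downstream of the insert appears to be residual vector sequence.

With this arrangement, the fusion protein can be captured on chitin resin through the N-terminal tag. Thiol-induced cleavage at the intein's C-terminal junction then releases the metallothionein from the bound tag. Because MT1X abuts the intein directly, the design should leave few or no extra vector-derived residues, which is useful for a small, cysteine-rich, metal-binding protein intended for biochemical study.
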