Addgene plasmid #105709: MT1X
Purpose: Bacterial expression plasmids for production of recombinant metallothionein 1x
Depositing lab: Artur Krężel. Depositing organization: University of Wroclaw.
Backbone
  Vector backbone: pTyb21
  Backbone manufacturer: NEB
  Vector type: Bacterial Expression
Growth in bacteria
  Bacterial resistance: Ampicillin, 100 μg/mL
  Growth temperature: 37°C
  Growth strain: DH5alpha
  Copy number: High Copy
Gene/Insert
  Gene/Insert name: Metallothionein 1x
  Species: H. sapiens (human)
  Insert size (bp): 183
  Entrez Gene: MT1X (a.k.a. MT-1l, MT1)
  Tag / fusion protein: Chiting Binding Domanin-Intein (N terminal on backbone)
  Cloning method: Restriction Enzyme; 5′ cloning site SapI (destroyed during cloning); 3′ cloning site PstI (not destroyed)
Terms and licenses: Academic/Nonprofit Terms; Industry Terms: Not Available to Industry
How to cite: MT1X was a gift from Artur Krężel (Addgene plasmid # 105709 ; http://n2t.net/addgene:105709 ; RRID:Addgene_105709)
